Addgene plasmid #104994: lenti-SpCas9 puro
Purpose: This 3rd generation lentiviral construct delivers hSpCas9 and puromycin resistance.
Depositing lab: Brett Stringer. Depositing organization: QIMR Berghofer Medical Research Institute. Publication: A reference collection of patient-derived cell line and xenograft models of proneural, classical and mesenchymal glioblastoma. Stringer BW, Day BW, D'Souza RCJ, Jamieson PR, Ensbey KS, Bruce ZC, Lim YC, Goasdoue K, Offenhauser C, Akgul S, Allan S, Robertson T, Lucas P, Tollesson G, Campbell S, Winter C, Do H, Dobrovic A, Inglis PL, Jeffree RL, Johns TG, Boyd AW. Sci Rep. 2019 Mar 20;9(1):4902. doi: 10.1038/s41598-019-41277-z. PubMed 30894629.
Backbone
  Vector backbone: lentiCRISPRv2 puro (Addgene #98290)
  Backbone manufacturer: Brett Stringer from Feng Zhang plasmid lentiCRISPR v2 (Addgene plasmid #52961)
  Total vector size (bp): 12671
  Modifications to backbone: The first of the two MluI restriction sites of lentiCRISPR v2 (Addgene plasmid #52961) was mutated (to create lentiCRISPRv2 puro, Addgene plasmid #98290) to allow the subcloning of alternative P2A-antibiotic resistance cassettes between the BamHI and remaining MluI restriction site (see also lentiCRISPRv2 hygro, Addgene plasmid #98291; lentiCRISPRv2 neo, Addgene plasmid #98292; and lentiCRISPRv2 blast, Addgene plasmid #98293). The U6 promoter-2 kb BsmBI-BsmBI filler cassette of lentiCRISPRv2 puro (Addgene plasmid #98290) was removed by KpnI/NheI digestion and a KpnI-XhoI-BsrGI-NheI double-stranded oligonucleotide sequence was cloned in its place between the KpnI and NheI restriction sites (see also lentiCas9 hygro, Addgene plasmid #104995; lentiCas9 neo, Addgene plasmid #104996; and lentiCas9 blast, Addgene plasmid #104997).
  Vector type: Mammalian Expression, Lentiviral, CRISPR
  Selectable markers: Puromycin
Growth in bacteria
  Bacterial resistance: Ampicillin, 100 μg/mL
  Growth temperature: 37°C
  Growth strain: Stbl4
  Growth instructions: Single colonies of transformed STBL3 or STBL4 cells cultured in 5 ml of LB broth containing 100 micrograms/ml ampicillin for 20 hours at 37C, 200 rpm give good yields for plasmid minipreps.
  Copy number: High Copy
Gene/Insert
  Gene/Insert name: KpnI-XhoI-BsrGI-NheI
  Species: Synthetic
  Insert size (bp): 24
  Cloning method: Restriction Enzyme; 5′ cloning site KpnI (not destroyed); 3′ cloning site NheI (not destroyed)
  Sequencing primers: 5′ acagtgcaggggaaagaatagtaga; 3′ aagcagcgtatccacatagc
Resource information
  A portion of this plasmid was derived from a plasmid made by: Feng Zhang (Addgene plasmid # 52961)
Terms and licenses: Academic/Nonprofit Terms; Industry Terms: Not Available to Industry
How to cite: lenti-SpCas9 puro was a gift from Brett Stringer (Addgene plasmid # 104994 ; http://n2t.net/addgene:104994 ; RRID:Addgene_104994)
