[The description below was written by a language model from this plasmid's Addgene catalogue record and pLannotate feature annotations shown in this document.]
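Description:
lenti-SpCas9 puro is a 12,671 bp third-generation lentiviral transfer plasmid that delivers human-codon-optimised Streptococcus pyogenes Cas9 together with puromycin resistance, but no guide RNA. It descends from lentiCRISPR v2 through lentiCRISPRv2 puro, an intermediate in which one of two MluI sites was mutated so that alternative P2A-antibiotic resistance cassettes could be swapped in between BamHI and the remaining MluI site. To make the present construct, the U6 promoter and its 2 kb BsmBI filler were excised with KpnI and NheI and replaced by a 24 bp synthetic linker carrying KpnI, XhoI, BsrGI and NheI sites, which is the only "insert" catalogued. Sister plasmids with hygromycin, neomycin and blasticidin markers exist.

The viral genome is transcribed in packaging cells from a CMV enhancer/promoter fused to a truncated HIV-1 5' LTR, which makes expression Tat-independent. It is followed by the Ψ packaging signal with a gag fragment, the RRE for Rev-dependent nuclear export, and the cPPT/CTS. An EF-1α core promoter then drives the Cas9 coding sequence and, downstream in the same transcript, puromycin N-acetyltransferase; the backbone notes indicate the two are joined by a P2A peptide, although this is not annotated in the feature table. A WPRE enhances expression, and the ΔU3 3' LTR renders integrated proviruses self-inactivating. Outside the LTRs sit a bGH polyadenylation signal, an f1 ori, an SV40/EM7-driven bleomycin/Zeocin resistance cassette, a high-copy ColE1/pUC origin and AmpR for ampicillin selection in E. coli. The plasmid suits generation of stable, puromycin-selected Cas9-expressing mammalian cell lines, into which guide RNAs would be supplied from a separate vector.
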