Features (pLannotate 1.2.2; 31 found; start..end, strand, type, name):
     31..83      -  misc_feature   bom (fragment): basis of mobility region from pBR322
    242..621     +  enhancer       CMV enhancer: human cytomegalovirus immediate early enhancer
    622..821     +  promoter       CMV promoter: human cytomegalovirus (CMV) immediate early promoter
    839..1019    +  LTR            5' LTR (truncated): truncated 5' long terminal repeat (LTR) from HIV-1
   1066..1191    +  misc_feature   HIV-1 Ψ: packaging signal of human immunodeficiency virus type 1
   1175..1538    +  CDS            HIV-1 gag (fragment): gag protein from human immunodeficiency virus 1; gag
   1684..1917    +  misc_feature   RRE: The Rev response element (RRE) of HIV-1 allows for Rev-dependent mRNA export from the nucleus to the cytoplasm.
   2294..2394    +  CDS            Rev (fragment): human immunodeficiency virus 1 (HIV-1) Rev protein; rev; enhances nuclear export of unspliced and incompletely spliced viral mRNAs
   2444..2561    +  misc_feature   cPPT/CTS: central polypurine tract and central termination sequence of HIV-1
   2629..2647    +  CDS            small t antigen (fragment): SV40 (simian virus 40) small t antigen
   2673..2884    +  promoter       EF-1α core promoter: core promoter for human elongation factor EF-1α
   2909..7012    +  CDS            Cas9: Cas9 (Csn1) endonuclease from the Streptococcus pyogenes Type II CRISPR/Cas system generates RNA-guided double strand breaks in DNA
   7150..7747    +  CDS            PuroR (fragment): puromycin N-acetyltransferase; pac from Streptomyces; confers resistance to puromycin
   7763..8351    +  misc_feature   WPRE: woodchuck hepatitis virus posttranscriptional regulatory element
   8402..8421    +  misc_feature   cPPT/CTS (fragment): central polypurine tract and central termination sequence of HIV-1
   8423..8656    +  LTR            3' LTR (ΔU3): self-inactivating 3' long terminal repeat (LTR) from HIV-1
   8688..8912    +  polyA_signal   bGH poly(A) signal: bovine growth hormone polyadenylation signal
   8916..8937    +  promoter       SV40 promoter (fragment): SV40 enhancer and early promoter
   8958..9386    +  rep_origin     f1 ori (sequence partly withheld): f1 bacteriophage origin of replication; arrow indicates direction of (+) strand synthesis
   9400..9729    +  promoter       SV40 promoter: SV40 enhancer and early promoter
   9777..9824    +  promoter       EM7 promoter: synthetic bacterial promoter&nbsp
   9843..10217   +  CDS            BleoR: antibiotic-binding protein; Sh ble from Streptoalloteichus hindustanus; confers resistance to bleomycin, phleomycin, and Zeocin™
  10227..10352   +  CDS            ble (fragment): BLE_KLEPN - Experimental evidence at protein level: Swiss-Prot protein existence level 1. Binding protein with a strong affinity to the bleomycin family of antibiotics. Binds to CL990; an antimitotic-antibiotic compound. From Klebsiella pneumoniae.
  10347..10468   +  polyA_signal   SV40 poly(A) signal: SV40 polyadenylation signal
  10539..10561   -  protein_bind   lac operator (fragment): The lac repressor binds to the lac operator to inhibit transcription in E. coli. This inhibition can be relieved by adding lactose or isopropyl-β-D-thiogalactopyranoside (IPTG). lac repressor encoded by lacI
  10565..10595   -  promoter       lac promoter: promoter for the E. coli lac operon
  10610..10631   -  protein_bind   CAP binding site: CAP binding activates transcription in the presence of cAMP. E. coli catabolite activator protein
  10644..10736   -  CDS            lacI (fragment): lac repressor; lacI; The lac repressor binds to the lac operator to inhibit transcription in E. coli. This inhibition can be relieved by adding lactose or isopropyl-β-D-thiogalactopyranoside (IPTG).
  10919..11507   -  rep_origin     ori: high-copy-number ColE1/pMB1/pBR322/pUC origin of replication
  11678..12538   -  CDS            AmpR: β-lactamase; bla; confers resistance to ampicillin, carbenicillin, and related antibiotics
  12539..12643   -  promoter       AmpR promoter: bla
>Addgene plasmid #104994 | lenti-SpCas9 puro | addgene full sequence | sequence record 212630 | Addgene NGS Result
GTCGACGGATCGGGAGATCTCCCGATCCCCTATGGTGCACTCTCAGTACAATCTGCTCTGATGCCGCATA
GTTAAGCCAGTATCTGCTCCCTGCTTGTGTGTTGGAGGTCGCTGAGTAGTGCGCGAGCAAAATTTAAGCT
ACAACAAGGCAAGGCTTGACCGACAATTGCATGAAGAATCTGCTTAGGGTTAGGCGTTTTGCGCTGCTTC
GCGATGTACGGGCCAGATATACGCGCGCGTTGACATTGATTATTGACTAGTTATTAATAGTAATCAATTA
CGGGGTCATTAGTTCATAGCCCATATATGGAGTTCCGCGTTACATAACTTACGGTAAATGGCCCGCCTGG
CTGACCGCCCAACGACCCCCGCCCATTGACGTCAATAATGACGTATGTTCCCATAGTAACGCCAATAGGG
ACTTTCCATTGACGTCAATGGGTGGAGTATTTACGGTAAACTGCCCACTTGGCAGTACATCAAGTGTATC
ATATGCCAAGTACGCCCCCTATTGACGTCAATGACGGTAAATGGCCCGCCTGGCATTATGCCCAGTACAT
GACCTTATGGGACTTTCCTACTTGGCAGTACATCTACGTATTAGTCATCGCTATTACCATGGTGATGCGG
TTTTGGCAGTACATCAATGGGCGTGGATAGCGGTTTGACTCACGGGGATTTCCAAGTCTCCACCCCATTG
ACGTCAATGGGAGTTTGTTTTGGCACCAAAATCAACGGGACTTTCCAAAATGTCGTAACAACTCCGCCCC
ATTGACGCAAATGGGCGGTAGGCGTGTACGGTGGGAGGTCTATATAAGCAGCGCGTTTTGCCTGTACTGG
GTCTCTCTGGTTAGACCAGATCTGAGCCTGGGAGCTCTCTGGCTAACTAGGGAACCCACTGCTTAAGCCT
CAATAAAGCTTGCCTTGAGTGCTTCAAGTAGTGTGTGCCCGTCTGTTGTGTGACTCTGGTAACTAGAGAT
CCCTCAGACCCTTTTAGTCAGTGTGGAAAATCTCTAGCAGTGGCGCCCGAACAGGGACTTGAAAGCGAAA
GGGAAACCAGAGGAGCTCTCTCGACGCAGGACTCGGCTTGCTGAAGCGCGCACGGCAAGAGGCGAGGGGC
GGCGACTGGTGAGTACGCCAAAAATTTTGACTAGCGGAGGCTAGAAGGAGAGAGATGGGTGCGAGAGCGT
CAGTATTAAGCGGGGGAGAATTAGATCGCGATGGGAAAAAATTCGGTTAAGGCCAGGGGGAAAGAAAAAA
TATAAATTAAAACATATAGTATGGGCAAGCAGGGAGCTAGAACGATTCGCAGTTAATCCTGGCCTGTTAG
AAACATCAGAAGGCTGTAGACAAATACTGGGACAGCTACAACCATCCCTTCAGACAGGATCAGAAGAACT
TAGATCATTATATAATACAGTAGCAACCCTCTATTGTGTGCATCAAAGGATAGAGATAAAAGACACCAAG
GAAGCTTTAGACAAGATAGAGGAAGAGCAAAACAAAAGTAAGACCACCGCACAGCAAGCGGCCGCTGATC
TTCAGACCTGGAGGAGGAGATATGAGGGACAATTGGAGAAGTGAATTATATAAATATAAAGTAGTAAAAA
TTGAACCATTAGGAGTAGCACCCACCAAGGCAAAGAGAAGAGTGGTGCAGAGAGAAAAAAGAGCAGTGGG
AATAGGAGCTTTGTTCCTTGGGTTCTTGGGAGCAGCAGGAAGCACTATGGGCGCAGCGTCAATGACGCTG
ACGGTACAGGCCAGACAATTATTGTCTGGTATAGTGCAGCAGCAGAACAATTTGCTGAGGGCTATTGAGG
CGCAACAGCATCTGTTGCAACTCACAGTCTGGGGCATCAAGCAGCTCCAGGCAAGAATCCTGGCTGTGGA
AAGATACCTAAAGGATCAACAGCTCCTGGGGATTTGGGGTTGCTCTGGAAAACTCATTTGCACCACTGCT
GTGCCTTGGAATGCTAGTTGGAGTAATAAATCTCTGGAACAGATTTGGAATCACACGACCTGGATGGAGT
GGGACAGAGAAATTAACAATTACACAAGCTTAATACACTCCTTAATTGAAGAATCGCAAAACCAGCAAGA
AAAGAATGAACAAGAATTATTGGAATTAGATAAATGGGCAAGTTTGTGGAATTGGTTTAACATAACAAAT
TGGCTGTGGTATATAAAATTATTCATAATGATAGTAGGAGGCTTGGTAGGTTTAAGAATAGTTTTTGCTG
TACTTTCTATAGTGAATAGAGTTAGGCAGGGATATTCACCATTATCGTTTCAGACCCACCTCCCAACCCC
GAGGGGACCCGACAGGCCCGAAGGAATAGAAGAAGAAGGTGGAGAGAGAGACAGAGACAGATCCATTCGA
TTAGTGAACGGATCGGCACTGCGTGCGCCAATTCTGCAGACAAATGGCAGTATTCATCCACAATTTTAAA
AGAAAAGGGGGGATTGGGGGGTACAGTGCAGGGGAAAGAATAGTAGACATAATAGCAACAGACATACAAA
CTAAAGAATTACAAAAACAAATTACAAAAATTCAAAATTTTCGGGTTTATTACAGGGACAGCAGAGATCC
AGTTTGGTTAATTAAGGTACCCTCGAGTGTACAGCTAGCTAGGTCTTGAAAGGAGTGGGAATTGGCTCCG
GTGCCCGTCAGTGGGCAGAGCGCACATCGCCCACAGTCCCCGAGAAGTTGGGGGGAGGGGTCGGCAATTG
ATCCGGTGCCTAGAGAAGGTGGCGCGGGGTAAACTGGGAAAGTGATGTCGTGTACTGGCTCCGCCTTTTT
CCCGAGGGTGGGGGAGAACCGTATATAAGTGCAGTAGTCGCCGTGAACGTTCTTTTTCGCAACGGGTTTG
CCGCCAGAACACAGGACCGGTTCTAGAGCGCTGCCACCATGGACAAGAAGTACAGCATCGGCCTGGACAT
CGGCACCAACTCTGTGGGCTGGGCCGTGATCACCGACGAGTACAAGGTGCCCAGCAAGAAATTCAAGGTG
CTGGGCAACACCGACCGGCACAGCATCAAGAAGAACCTGATCGGAGCCCTGCTGTTCGACAGCGGCGAAA
CAGCCGAGGCCACCCGGCTGAAGAGAACCGCCAGAAGAAGATACACCAGACGGAAGAACCGGATCTGCTA
TCTGCAAGAGATCTTCAGCAACGAGATGGCCAAGGTGGACGACAGCTTCTTCCACAGACTGGAAGAGTCC
TTCCTGGTGGAAGAGGATAAGAAGCACGAGCGGCACCCCATCTTCGGCAACATCGTGGACGAGGTGGCCT
ACCACGAGAAGTACCCCACCATCTACCACCTGAGAAAGAAACTGGTGGACAGCACCGACAAGGCCGACCT
GCGGCTGATCTATCTGGCCCTGGCCCACATGATCAAGTTCCGGGGCCACTTCCTGATCGAGGGCGACCTG
AACCCCGACAACAGCGACGTGGACAAGCTGTTCATCCAGCTGGTGCAGACCTACAACCAGCTGTTCGAGG
AAAACCCCATCAACGCCAGCGGCGTGGACGCCAAGGCCATCCTGTCTGCCAGACTGAGCAAGAGCAGACG
GCTGGAAAATCTGATCGCCCAGCTGCCCGGCGAGAAGAAGAATGGCCTGTTCGGAAACCTGATTGCCCTG
AGCCTGGGCCTGACCCCCAACTTCAAGAGCAACTTCGACCTGGCCGAGGATGCCAAACTGCAGCTGAGCA
AGGACACCTACGACGACGACCTGGACAACCTGCTGGCCCAGATCGGCGACCAGTACGCCGACCTGTTTCT
GGCCGCCAAGAACCTGTCCGACGCCATCCTGCTGAGCGACATCCTGAGAGTGAACACCGAGATCACCAAG
GCCCCCCTGAGCGCCTCTATGATCAAGAGATACGACGAGCACCACCAGGACCTGACCCTGCTGAAAGCTC
TCGTGCGGCAGCAGCTGCCTGAGAAGTACAAAGAGATTTTCTTCGACCAGAGCAAGAACGGCTACGCCGG
CTACATTGACGGCGGAGCCAGCCAGGAAGAGTTCTACAAGTTCATCAAGCCCATCCTGGAAAAGATGGAC
GGCACCGAGGAACTGCTCGTGAAGCTGAACAGAGAGGACCTGCTGCGGAAGCAGCGGACCTTCGACAACG
GCAGCATCCCCCACCAGATCCACCTGGGAGAGCTGCACGCCATTCTGCGGCGGCAGGAAGATTTTTACCC
ATTCCTGAAGGACAACCGGGAAAAGATCGAGAAGATCCTGACCTTCCGCATCCCCTACTACGTGGGCCCT
CTGGCCAGGGGAAACAGCAGATTCGCCTGGATGACCAGAAAGAGCGAGGAAACCATCACCCCCTGGAACT
TCGAGGAAGTGGTGGACAAGGGCGCTTCCGCCCAGAGCTTCATCGAGCGGATGACCAACTTCGATAAGAA
CCTGCCCAACGAGAAGGTGCTGCCCAAGCACAGCCTGCTGTACGAGTACTTCACCGTGTATAACGAGCTG
ACCAAAGTGAAATACGTGACCGAGGGAATGAGAAAGCCCGCCTTCCTGAGCGGCGAGCAGAAAAAGGCCA
TCGTGGACCTGCTGTTCAAGACCAACCGGAAAGTGACCGTGAAGCAGCTGAAAGAGGACTACTTCAAGAA
AATCGAGTGCTTCGACTCCGTGGAAATCTCCGGCGTGGAAGATCGGTTCAACGCCTCCCTGGGCACATAC
CACGATCTGCTGAAAATTATCAAGGACAAGGACTTCCTGGACAATGAGGAAAACGAGGACATTCTGGAAG
ATATCGTGCTGACCCTGACACTGTTTGAGGACAGAGAGATGATCGAGGAACGGCTGAAAACCTATGCCCA
CCTGTTCGACGACAAAGTGATGAAGCAGCTGAAGCGGCGGAGATACACCGGCTGGGGCAGGCTGAGCCGG
AAGCTGATCAACGGCATCCGGGACAAGCAGTCCGGCAAGACAATCCTGGATTTCCTGAAGTCCGACGGCT
TCGCCAACAGAAACTTCATGCAGCTGATCCACGACGACAGCCTGACCTTTAAAGAGGACATCCAGAAAGC
CCAGGTGTCCGGCCAGGGCGATAGCCTGCACGAGCACATTGCCAATCTGGCCGGCAGCCCCGCCATTAAG
AAGGGCATCCTGCAGACAGTGAAGGTGGTGGACGAGCTCGTGAAAGTGATGGGCCGGCACAAGCCCGAGA
ACATCGTGATCGAAATGGCCAGAGAGAACCAGACCACCCAGAAGGGACAGAAGAACAGCCGCGAGAGAAT
GAAGCGGATCGAAGAGGGCATCAAAGAGCTGGGCAGCCAGATCCTGAAAGAACACCCCGTGGAAAACACC
CAGCTGCAGAACGAGAAGCTGTACCTGTACTACCTGCAGAATGGGCGGGATATGTACGTGGACCAGGAAC
TGGACATCAACCGGCTGTCCGACTACGATGTGGACCATATCGTGCCTCAGAGCTTTCTGAAGGACGACTC
CATCGACAACAAGGTGCTGACCAGAAGCGACAAGAACCGGGGCAAGAGCGACAACGTGCCCTCCGAAGAG
GTCGTGAAGAAGATGAAGAACTACTGGCGGCAGCTGCTGAACGCCAAGCTGATTACCCAGAGAAAGTTCG
ACAATCTGACCAAGGCCGAGAGAGGCGGCCTGAGCGAACTGGATAAGGCCGGCTTCATCAAGAGACAGCT
GGTGGAAACCCGGCAGATCACAAAGCACGTGGCACAGATCCTGGACTCCCGGATGAACACTAAGTACGAC
GAGAATGACAAGCTGATCCGGGAAGTGAAAGTGATCACCCTGAAGTCCAAGCTGGTGTCCGATTTCCGGA
AGGATTTCCAGTTTTACAAAGTGCGCGAGATCAACAACTACCACCACGCCCACGACGCCTACCTGAACGC
CGTCGTGGGAACCGCCCTGATCAAAAAGTACCCTAAGCTGGAAAGCGAGTTCGTGTACGGCGACTACAAG
GTGTACGACGTGCGGAAGATGATCGCCAAGAGCGAGCAGGAAATCGGCAAGGCTACCGCCAAGTACTTCT
TCTACAGCAACATCATGAACTTTTTCAAGACCGAGATTACCCTGGCCAACGGCGAGATCCGGAAGCGGCC
TCTGATCGAGACAAACGGCGAAACCGGGGAGATCGTGTGGGATAAGGGCCGGGATTTTGCCACCGTGCGG
AAAGTGCTGAGCATGCCCCAAGTGAATATCGTGAAAAAGACCGAGGTGCAGACAGGCGGCTTCAGCAAAG
AGTCTATCCTGCCCAAGAGGAACAGCGATAAGCTGATCGCCAGAAAGAAGGACTGGGACCCTAAGAAGTA
CGGCGGCTTCGACAGCCCCACCGTGGCCTATTCTGTGCTGGTGGTGGCCAAAGTGGAAAAGGGCAAGTCC
AAGAAACTGAAGAGTGTGAAAGAGCTGCTGGGGATCACCATCATGGAAAGAAGCAGCTTCGAGAAGAATC
CCATCGACTTTCTGGAAGCCAAGGGCTACAAAGAAGTGAAAAAGGACCTGATCATCAAGCTGCCTAAGTA
CTCCCTGTTCGAGCTGGAAAACGGCCGGAAGAGAATGCTGGCCTCTGCCGGCGAACTGCAGAAGGGAAAC
GAACTGGCCCTGCCCTCCAAATATGTGAACTTCCTGTACCTGGCCAGCCACTATGAGAAGCTGAAGGGCT
CCCCCGAGGATAATGAGCAGAAACAGCTGTTTGTGGAACAGCACAAGCACTACCTGGACGAGATCATCGA
GCAGATCAGCGAGTTCTCCAAGAGAGTGATCCTGGCCGACGCTAATCTGGACAAAGTGCTGTCCGCCTAC
AACAAGCACCGGGATAAGCCCATCAGAGAGCAGGCCGAGAATATCATCCACCTGTTTACCCTGACCAATC
TGGGAGCCCCTGCCGCCTTCAAGTACTTTGACACCACCATCGACCGGAAGAGGTACACCAGCACCAAAGA
GGTGCTGGACGCCACCCTGATCCACCAGAGCATCACCGGCCTGTACGAGACACGGATCGACCTGTCTCAG
CTGGGAGGCGACAAGCGACCTGCCGCCACAAAGAAGGCTGGACAGGCTAAGAAGAAGAAAGATTACAAAG
ACGATGACGATAAGGGATCCGGCGCAACAAACTTCTCTCTGCTGAAACAAGCCGGAGATGTCGAAGAGAA
TCCTGGACCGACCGAGTACAAGCCCACGGTGCGCCTCGCCACCCGCGACGACGTCCCCAGGGCCGTACGC
ACCCTCGCCGCCGCGTTCGCCGACTACCCCGCCACGCGCCACACCGTCGATCCGGACCGCCACATCGAGC
GGGTCACCGAGCTGCAAGAACTCTTCCTCACGCGCGTCGGGCTCGACATCGGCAAGGTGTGGGTCGCGGA
CGACGGCGCCGCGGTGGCGGTCTGGACCACGCCGGAGAGCGTCGAAGCGGGGGCGGTGTTCGCCGAGATC
GGCCCGCGCATGGCCGAGTTGAGCGGTTCCCGGCTGGCCGCGCAGCAACAGATGGAAGGCCTCCTGGCGC
CGCACCGGCCCAAGGAGCCCGCGTGGTTCCTGGCCACCGTCGGAGTCTCGCCCGACCACCAGGGCAAGGG
TCTGGGCAGCGCCGTCGTGCTCCCCGGAGTGGAGGCGGCCGAGCGCGCCGGGGTGCCCGCCTTCCTGGAG
ACCTCCGCGCCCCGCAACCTCCCCTTCTACGAGCGGCTCGGCTTCACCGTCACCGCCGACGTCGAGGTGC
CCGAAGGACCGCGCACCTGGTGCATGACCCGCAAGCCCGGTGCCTGAACGCGTTAAGTCGACAATCAACC
TCTGGATTACAAAATTTGTGAAAGATTGACTGGTATTCTTAACTATGTTGCTCCTTTTACGCTATGTGGA
TACGCTGCTTTAATGCCTTTGTATCATGCTATTGCTTCCCGTATGGCTTTCATTTTCTCCTCCTTGTATA
AATCCTGGTTGCTGTCTCTTTATGAGGAGTTGTGGCCCGTTGTCAGGCAACGTGGCGTGGTGTGCACTGT
GTTTGCTGACGCAACCCCCACTGGTTGGGGCATTGCCACCACCTGTCAGCTCCTTTCCGGGACTTTCGCT
TTCCCCCTCCCTATTGCCACGGCGGAACTCATCGCCGCCTGCCTTGCCCGCTGCTGGACAGGGGCTCGGC
TGTTGGGCACTGACAATTCCGTGGTGTTGTCGGGGAAATCATCGTCCTTTCCTTGGCTGCTCGCCTGTGT
TGCCACCTGGATTCTGCGCGGGACGTCCTTCTGCTACGTCCCTTCGGCCCTCAATCCAGCGGACCTTCCT
TCCCGCGGCCTGCTGCCGGCTCTGCGGCCTCTTCCGCGTCTTCGCCTTCGCCCTCAGACGAGTCGGATCT
CCCTTTGGGCCGCCTCCCCGCGTCGACTTTAAGACCAATGACTTACAAGGCAGCTGTAGATCTTAGCCAC
TTTTTAAAAGAAAAGGGGGGACTGGAAGGGCTAATTCACTCCCAACGAAGACAAGATCTGCTTTTTGCTT
GTACTGGGTCTCTCTGGTTAGACCAGATCTGAGCCTGGGAGCTCTCTGGCTAACTAGGGAACCCACTGCT
TAAGCCTCAATAAAGCTTGCCTTGAGTGCTTCAAGTAGTGTGTGCCCGTCTGTTGTGTGACTCTGGTAAC
TAGAGATCCCTCAGACCCTTTTAGTCAGTGTGGAAAATCTCTAGCAGGGCCCGTTTAAACCCGCTGATCA
GCCTCGACTGTGCCTTCTAGTTGCCAGCCATCTGTTGTTTGCCCCTCCCCCGTGCCTTCCTTGACCCTGG
AAGGTGCCACTCCCACTGTCCTTTCCTAATAAAATGAGGAAATTGCATCGCATTGTCTGAGTAGGTGTCA
TTCTATTCTGGGGGGTGGGGTGGGGCAGGACAGCAAGGGGGAGGATTGGGAAGACAATAGCAGGCATGCT
GGGGATGCGGTGGGCTCTATGGCTTCTGAGGCGGAAAGAACCAGCTGGGGCTCTAGGGGGTATCCCC
[124 nt withheld, positions 8958-9081]
C
[91 nt withheld, positions 9083-9173]
A
[49 nt withheld, positions 9175-9223]
CCTTTGACGTTGGAGTCCACGTTCTTT
[37 nt withheld, positions 9251-9287]
ACCCTATCTCGGTCTATTCTTTTGATTTATAAGGGATTTTGCCGATTTCGGCCTATTGGTTAAAAAATGA
GCTGATTTAACAAAAATTTAACGCGAATTAATTCTGTGGAATGTGTGTCAGTTAGGGTGTGGAAAGTCCC
CAGGCTCCCCAGCAGGCAGAAGTATGCAAAGCATGCATCTCAATTAGTCAGCAACCAGGTGTGGAAAGTC
CCCAGGCTCCCCAGCAGGCAGAAGTATGCAAAGCATGCATCTCAATTAGTCAGCAACCATAGTCCCGCCC
CTAACTCCGCCCATCCCGCCCCTAACTCCGCCCAGTTCCGCCCATTCTCCGCCCCATGGCTGACTAATTT
TTTTTATTTATGCAGAGGCCGAGGCCGCCTCTGCCTCTGAGCTATTCCAGAAGTAGTGAGGAGGCTTTTT
TGGAGGCCTAGGCTTTTGCAAAAAGCTCCCGGGAGCTTGTATATCCATTTTCGGATCTGATCAGCACGTG
TTGACAATTAATCATCGGCATAGTATATCGGCATAGTATAATACGACAAGGTGAGGAACTAAACCATGGC
CAAGTTGACCAGTGCCGTTCCGGTGCTCACCGCGCGCGACGTCGCCGGAGCGGTCGAGTTCTGGACCGAC
CGGCTCGGGTTCTCCCGGGACTTCGTGGAGGACGACTTCGCCGGTGTGGTCCGGGACGACGTGACCCTGT
TCATCAGCGCGGTCCAGGACCAGGTGGTGCCGGACAACACCCTGGCCTGGGTGTGGGTGCGCGGCCTGGA
CGAGCTGTACGCCGAGTGGTCGGAGGTCGTGTCCACGAACTTCCGGGACGCCTCCGGGCCGGCCATGACC
GAGATCGGCGAGCAGCCGTGGGGGCGGGAGTTCGCCCTGCGCGACCCGGCCGGCAACTGCGTGCACTTCG
TGGCCGAGGAGCAGGACTGACACGTGCTACGAGATTTCGATTCCACCGCCGCCTTCTATGAAAGGTTGGG
CTTCGGAATCGTTTTCCGGGACGCCGGCTGGATGATCCTCCAGCGCGGGGATCTCATGCTGGAGTTCTTC
GCCCACCCCAACTTGTTTATTGCAGCTTATAATGGTTACAAATAAAGCAATAGCATCACAAATTTCACAA
ATAAAGCATTTTTTTCACTGCATTCTAGTTGTGGTTTGTCCAAACTCATCAATGTATCTTATCATGTCTG
TATACCGTCGACCTCTAGCTAGAGCTTGGCGTAATCATGGTCATAGCTGTTTCCTGTGTGAAATTGTTAT
CCGCTCACAATTCCACACAACATACGAGCCGGAAGCATAAAGTGTAAAGCCTGGGGTGCCTAATGAGTGA
GCTAACTCACATTAATTGCGTTGCGCTCACTGCCCGCTTTCCAGTCGGGAAACCTGTCGTGCCAGCTGCA
TTAATGAATCGGCCAACGCGCGGGGAGAGGCGGTTTGCGTATTGGGCGCTCTTCCGCTTCCTCGCTCACT
GACTCGCTGCGCTCGGTCGTTCGGCTGCGGCGAGCGGTATCAGCTCACTCAAAGGCGGTAATACGGTTAT
CCACAGAATCAGGGGATAACGCAGGAAAGAACATGTGAGCAAAAGGCCAGCAAAAGGCCAGGAACCGTAA
AAAGGCCGCGTTGCTGGCGTTTTTCCATAGGCTCCGCCCCCCTGACGAGCATCACAAAAATCGACGCTCA
AGTCAGAGGTGGCGAAACCCGACAGGACTATAAAGATACCAGGCGTTTCCCCCTGGAAGCTCCCTCGTGC
GCTCTCCTGTTCCGACCCTGCCGCTTACCGGATACCTGTCCGCCTTTCTCCCTTCGGGAAGCGTGGCGCT
TTCTCATAGCTCACGCTGTAGGTATCTCAGTTCGGTGTAGGTCGTTCGCTCCAAGCTGGGCTGTGTGCAC
GAACCCCCCGTTCAGCCCGACCGCTGCGCCTTATCCGGTAACTATCGTCTTGAGTCCAACCCGGTAAGAC
ACGACTTATCGCCACTGGCAGCAGCCACTGGTAACAGGATTAGCAGAGCGAGGTATGTAGGCGGTGCTAC
AGAGTTCTTGAAGTGGTGGCCTAACTACGGCTACACTAGAAGAACAGTATTTGGTATCTGCGCTCTGCTG
AAGCCAGTTACCTTCGGAAAAAGAGTTGGTAGCTCTTGATCCGGCAAACAAACCACCGCTGGTAGCGGTG
GTTTTTTTGTTTGCAAGCAGCAGATTACGCGCAGAAAAAAAGGATCTCAAGAAGATCCTTTGATCTTTTC
TACGGGGTCTGACGCTCAGTGGAACGAAAACTCACGTTAAGGGATTTTGGTCATGAGATTATCAAAAAGG
ATCTTCACCTAGATCCTTTTAAATTAAAAATGAAGTTTTAAATCAATCTAAAGTATATATGAGTAAACTT
GGTCTGACAGTTACCAATGCTTAATCAGTGAGGCACCTATCTCAGCGATCTGTCTATTTCGTTCATCCAT
AGTTGCCTGACTCCCCGTCGTGTAGATAACTACGATACGGGAGGGCTTACCATCTGGCCCCAGTGCTGCA
ATGATACCGCGAGACCCACGCTCACCGGCTCCAGATTTATCAGCAATAAACCAGCCAGCCGGAAGGGCCG
AGCGCAGAAGTGGTCCTGCAACTTTATCCGCCTCCATCCAGTCTATTAATTGTTGCCGGGAAGCTAGAGT
AAGTAGTTCGCCAGTTAATAGTTTGCGCAACGTTGTTGCCATTGCTACAGGCATCGTGGTGTCACGCTCG
TCGTTTGGTATGGCTTCATTCAGCTCCGGTTCCCAACGATCAAGGCGAGTTACATGATCCCCCATGTTGT
GCAAAAAAGCGGTTAGCTCCTTCGGTCCTCCGATCGTTGTCAGAAGTAAGTTGGCCGCAGTGTTATCACT
CATGGTTATGGCAGCACTGCATAATTCTCTTACTGTCATGCCATCCGTAAGATGCTTTTCTGTGACTGGT
GAGTACTCAACCAAGTCATTCTGAGAATAGTGTATGCGGCGACCGAGTTGCTCTTGCCCGGCGTCAATAC
GGGATAATACCGCGCCACATAGCAGAACTTTAAAAGTGCTCATCATTGGAAAACGTTCTTCGGGGCGAAA
ACTCTCAAGGATCTTACCGCTGTTGAGATCCAGTTCGATGTAACCCACTCGTGCACCCAACTGATCTTCA
GCATCTTTTACTTTCACCAGCGTTTCTGGGTGAGCAAAAACAGGAAGGCAAAATGCCGCAAAAAAGGGAA
TAAGGGCGACACGGAAATGTTGAATACTCATACTCTTCCTTTTTCAATATTATTGAAGCATTTATCAGGG
TTATTGTCTCATGAGCGGATACATATTTGAATGTATTTAGAAAAATAAACAAATAGGGGTTCCGCGCACA
TTTCCCCGAAAAGTGCCACCTGAC
